>Addgene plasmid #175187 | pRSET iGluSnFR3 v82 | addgene full sequence | sequence record 343765 | Addgene NGS Result
GATCTCGATCCCGCGAAATTAATACGACTCACTATAGGGAGACCACAACGGTTTCCCTCTAGAAATAATT
TTGTTTAACTTTAAGAAGGAGATATACATATGCGGGGTTCTCATCATCATCATCATCATGGTATGGCTAG
CATGACTGGTGGACAGCAAATGGGTCGGGATCTGTACGACGATGACGATAAGGATCGATGGGGATCCGCC
GCAGGCAGCACGCTGGACAAAATCGCCAAAAACGGTGTGATTGTCGTCGGTCACCGTGACTCTTCAGTGC
CTTTCTCTTATTACGACAGTCAGCACAAAGTGGTGGGTTACTCGCAGGAATACTCCAACGCCATTGTTGA
AGCAGTGAAAAAGAAACTCAACAAACCGGACTTGCAGGTAAAACTGATTCCGATTACTTCACAAAACCGT
ATTCCACTACTGCAAAACGGCACTTACGATTTTGAATGTGGTTCTACCACCAACAACGTCGAACGCCAAA
AACAGGCGGCTTTCTCTGACACTATTTTCGTGGTCGGTACGCGCCTGTTGACCAAAAAGGGTGGCGATAT
CAAAGATTTTGCCAACCTGAAAGACAAAGCCGTAGTCGTCACTTCCGGCACTACCTCTGAAGTTTTGCTC
AACAAACTGAATGAAGAGCAAAAAATGAATATGCGCATCATCAGCGCCAAAGATCACGGTGACTCTTTCC
GCACCCTGGAAAGCGGTCGTGCCGTTGCCTTTATGATGGATGACTCGCTGCTGGCCGGTGAACGTGCGAA
AGCGAAGAAACCAGACGACTGGGAAATCGTCGGCAAGCCGCAGTCTCAGGAGGCCTACGGTTGTATGTTG
CGTAAAGATGATCCGCAGTTCAAAAAGCTGATGGATGACACCATCGCTCAGGTGCAGACCTCCGGTGAAG
CGGAAAAATGGTTTGATAAGTGGTTCAAAAATCCAATTCTGGTGAACCACATCGTCTATATCACCGCCGA
CAAGCAGAAGAACGGCATCAAGGCGAACTTCAAGATCCACCACAACGTGGAGGACGGCAGCGTGCAGCTC
GCCGACCACTACCAGCAGAACACCCCCATCGGCGACGGCCCCGTGCTGCTGCCCGACAACCACTACCTGA
GCTATCAGTCCGTGCTGAGCAAAGACCCCAACGAGAAGCGCGATCACATGGTCCTGCTGGAGTTCGTGAC
CGCCACCGGGAACTCTCTCGGCATGGACGAGCTGTACAAGGGCGGTACCGGAGGGAGCATGAGCAAGGGC
GAGGAGCTGTTCACCGGGGTGGTGCCCATCCTGGTCGAGCTGGACGGCGACGTAAACGGCCACAAGTTCA
GCGTGCGCGGCGAGGGCGAGGGCGATGCCACCAACGGCAAGCTAACCCTGAAGCTCATCTGCACCACCGG
CAAGCTGCCCGTGCCCTGGCCCACCCTCGTGACCACCCTGGGCTACGGCGTGCAGTGCTTCGCCCGCTAC
CCCGACCACATGAAGCAGCACGACTTCTTCAAGTCCGCCATGCCCGAAGGCTACGTCCAGGAGCGCACCA
TCAGCTTCAAGGACGACGGAACCTACAAGACCCGCGCCGAGGTGAAGTTAGAGGGCGACACCCTGGTGAA
CCGCATCGAGCTAAAGGGCATCGACTTCAAGGAGGACGGCAACATCCTGGGGCACAAGCTGGAGTACAAC
TTTAACAACCCCCTGAACATGAATTTCGAACTGTCAGACGAAATGAAAGCACTGTTCAAAGAACCGAATG
ACAAGGCACTGAAATAAGAATTCGAAGCTTGATCCGGCTGCTAACAAAGCCCGAAAGGAAGCTGAGTTGG
CTGCTGCCACCGCTGAGCAATAACTAGCATAACCCCTTGGGGCCTCTAAACGGGTCTTGAGGGGTTTTTT
GCTGAAAGGAGGAACTATATCCGGATCTGGCGTAATAGCGAAGAGGCCCGCACCGATCGCCCTTCCCAAC
AGTTGCGCAGCCTGAATGGCGAATGGG
[124 nt withheld, positions 1988-2111]
C
[91 nt withheld, positions 2113-2203]
A
[49 nt withheld, positions 2205-2253]
CCTTTGACGTTGGAGTCCACGTTCTTT
[37 nt withheld, positions 2281-2317]
ACCCTATCTCGGTCTATTCTTTTGATTTATAAGGGATTTTGCCGATTTCGGCCTATTGGTTAAAAAATGA
GCTGATTTAACAAAAATTTAACGCGAATTTTAACAAAATATTAACGCTTACAATTTAGGTGGCACTTTTC
GGGGAAATGTGCGCGGAACCCCTATTTGTTTATTTTTCTAAATACATTCAAATATGTATCCGCTCATGAG
ACAATAACCCTGATAAATGCTTCAATAATATTGAAAAAGGAAGAGTATGAGTATTCAACATTTCCGTGTC
GCCCTTATTCCCTTTTTTGCGGCATTTTGCCTTCCTGTTTTTGCTCACCCAGAAACGCTGGTGAAAGTAA
AAGATGCTGAAGATCAGTTGGGTGCACGAGTGGGTTACATCGAACTGGATCTCAACAGCGGTAAGATCCT
TGAGAGTTTTCGCCCCGAAGAACGTTTTCCAATGATGAGCACTTTTAAAGTTCTGCTATGTGGCGCGGTA
TTATCCCGTATTGACGCCGGGCAAGAGCAACTCGGTCGCCGCATACACTATTCTCAGAATGACTTGGTTG
AGTACTCACCAGTCACAGAAAAGCATCTTACGGATGGCATGACAGTAAGAGAATTATGCAGTGCTGCCAT
AACCATGAGTGATAACACTGCGGCCAACTTACTTCTGACAACGATCGGAGGACCGAAGGAGCTAACCGCT
TTTTTGCACAACATGGGGGATCATGTAACTCGCCTTGATCGTTGGGAACCGGAGCTGAATGAAGCCATAC
CAAACGACGAGCGTGACACCACGATGCCTGTAGCAATGGCAACAACGTTGCGCAAACTATTAACTGGCGA
ACTACTTACTCTAGCTTCCCGGCAACAATTAATAGACTGGATGGAGGCGGATAAAGTTGCAGGACCACTT
CTGCGCTCGGCCCTTCCGGCTGGCTGGTTTATTGCTGATAAATCTGGAGCCGGTGAGCGTGGGTCTCGCG
GTATCATTGCAGCACTGGGGCCAGATGGTAAGCCCTCCCGTATCGTAGTTATCTACACGACGGGGAGTCA
GGCAACTATGGATGAACGAAATAGACAGATCGCTGAGATAGGTGCCTCACTGATTAAGCATTGGTAACTG
TCAGACCAAGTTTACTCATATATACTTTAGATTGATTTAAAACTTCATTTTTAATTTAAAAGGATCTAGG
TGAAGATCCTTTTTGATAATCTCATGACCAAAATCCCTTAACGTGAGTTTTCGTTCCACTGAGCGTCAGA
CCCCGTAGAAAAGATCAAAGGATCTTCTTGAGATCCTTTTTTTCTGCGCGTAATCTGCTGCTTGCAAACA
AAAAAACCACCGCTACCAGCGGTGGTTTGTTTGCCGGATCAAGAGCTACCAACTCTTTTTCCGAAGGTAA
CTGGCTTCAGCAGAGCGCAGATACCAAATACTGTTCTTCTAGTGTAGCCGTAGTTAGGCCACCACTTCAA
GAACTCTGTAGCACCGCCTACATACCTCGCTCTGCTAATCCTGTTACCAGTGGCTGCTGCCAGTGGCGAT
AAGTCGTGTCTTACCGGGTTGGACTCAAGACGATAGTTACCGGATAAGGCGCAGCGGTCGGGCTGAACGG
GGGGTTCGTGCACACAGCCCAGCTTGGAGCGAACGACCTACACCGAACTGAGATACCTACAGCGTGAGCT
ATGAGAAAGCGCCACGCTTCCCGAAGGGAGAAAGGCGGACAGGTATCCGGTAAGCGGCAGGGTCGGAACA
GGAGAGCGCACGAGGGAGCTTCCAGGGGGAAACGCCTGGTATCTTTATAGTCCTGTCGGGTTTCGCCACC
TCTGACTTGAGCGTCGATTTTTGTGATGCTCGTCAGGGGGGCGGAGCCTATGGAAAAACGCCAGCAACGC
GGCCTTTTTACGGTTCCTGGCCTTTTGCTGGCCTTTTGCTCACATGTTCTTTCCTGCGTTATCCCCTGAT
TCTGTGGATAACCGTATTACCGCCTTTGAGTGAGCTGATACCGCTCGCCGCAGCCGAACGACCGAGCGCA
GCGAGTCAGTGAGCGAGGAAGCGGAAGAGCGCCCAATACGCAAACCGCCTCTCCCCGCGCGTTGGCCGAT
TCATTAATGCAG
Features (pLannotate 1.2.2; 16 found; start..end, strand, type, name):
     20..38      +  promoter       T7 promoter: promoter for bacteriophage T7 RNA polymerase
     70..92      +  RBS            RBS: efficient ribosome binding site from bacteriophage T7 gene 10 (Olins and Rangwala, 1989)
    112..132     +  CDS            capTEV™ (fragment): composite tag for in vivo biotinylation, TEV protease cleavage, and 6xHis tagging
    133..165     +  CDS            T7 tag (gene 10 leader): leader peptide from bacteriophage T7 gene 10 promotes efficient translation in E. coli
    169..192     +  CDS            Xpress™ tag: Xpress™ epitope tag, including an enterokinase recognition and cleavage site
    208..948     +  CDS            gltI (fragment): GLTI_ECOLI - Also known as ybeJ, yzzK. Experimental evidence at protein level: Swiss-Prot protein existence level 1. Part of the ABC transporter complex GltIJKL involved in glutamate and aspartate uptake. Binds to both glutamate and aspartate. From Escherichia coli (strain K12).
    964..1680    +  CDS            cEGFP: cEGFP is a basic (constitutively fluorescent) green fluorescent protein published in 2008, derived from Aequorea victoria.
   1693..1761    +  CDS            gltI (fragment): GLTI_ECOLI - Also known as ybeJ, yzzK. Experimental evidence at protein level: Swiss-Prot protein existence level 1. Part of the ABC transporter complex GltIJKL involved in glutamate and aspartate uptake. Binds to both glutamate and aspartate. From Escherichia coli (strain K12).
   1787..1836    +  CDS            SET1 (fragment): solubility-enhancement tag derived from T7 phage gene 10B
   1844..1891    +  terminator     T7 terminator: transcription terminator for bacteriophage T7 RNA polymerase
   1917..1983    +  CDS            lacZα (fragment): LacZα fragment of β-galactosidase; lacZ fragment
   1988..2416    +  rep_origin     f1 ori (sequence partly withheld): f1 bacteriophage origin of replication; arrow indicates direction of (+) strand synthesis
   2469..2573    +  promoter       AmpR promoter: bla
   2574..3434    +  CDS            AmpR: β-lactamase; bla; confers resistance to ampicillin, carbenicillin, and related antibiotics
   3605..4193    +  rep_origin     ori: high-copy-number ColE1/pMB1/pBR322/pUC origin of replication
   4376..4429    +  CDS            lacI (fragment): lac repressor; lacI; The lac repressor binds to the lac operator to inhibit transcription in E. coli. This inhibition can be relieved by adding lactose or isopropyl-β-D-thiogalactopyranoside (IPTG).
