[The description below was written by a language model from this plasmid's Addgene catalogue record and pLannotate feature annotations shown in this document.]
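Description:
pRSET iGluSnFR3 v82 is a 4,429 bp bacterial expression plasmid built on the pRSET backbone and designed to produce the soluble form of a third-generation genetically encoded fluorescent glutamate indicator in E. coli. It replicates from a high-copy ColE1/pUC-type origin and is selected with ampicillin through the β-lactamase gene and its own promoter. An f1 phage origin is also present, which in principle allows single-stranded DNA production. Short annotated fragments of lacZα, lacI and a T7 gene 10B-derived solubility tag appear to be backbone remnants or partial automated matches rather than functional elements.

The 1,566 bp synthetic insert was cloned between BamHI and EcoRI sites, both retained. It sits downstream of a T7 promoter and the efficient T7 gene 10 ribosome binding site, and is followed by a T7 terminator, so expression requires a host supplying T7 RNA polymerase. The vector contributes an N-terminal leader made up of a His tag for metal-affinity purification, the T7 gene 10 leader and the Xpress epitope, which includes an enterokinase cleavage site.

The sensor coding region shows the characteristic iGluSnFR layout. A large fragment of the E. coli periplasmic glutamate/aspartate-binding protein GltI is interrupted by a GFP-derived fluorescent domain (annotated as cEGFP) and followed by a short C-terminal GltI segment. In sensors of this architecture, ligand-induced conformational change in the binding protein is coupled to a change in fluorescence. Because this version is the soluble form, it is suited to purifying variant 82 protein for in vitro characterisation rather than to cell-surface imaging of synaptic glutamate.
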