Addgene plasmid #175187: pRSET iGluSnFR3 v82
Purpose: Fluorescent reporter for glutamate, third generation, variant 82 soluble form to express in bacteria.
Depositing lab: Kaspar Podgorski. Depositing organization: HHMI, Janelia Research Campus. Publication: Glutamate indicators with improved activation kinetics and localization for imaging synaptic transmission. Aggarwal A, Liu R, Chen Y, Ralowicz AJ, Bergerson SJ, Tomaska F, Mohar B, Hanson TL, Hasseman JP, Reep D, Tsegaye G, Yao P, Ji X, Kloos M, Walpita D, Patel R, Mohr MA, Tillberg PW, Looger LL, Marvin JS, Hoppa MB, Konnerth A, Kleinfeld D, Schreiter ER, Podgorski K. Nat Methods. 2023 May 4. doi: 10.1038/s41592-023-01863-6. PubMed 37142767.
Backbone
  Vector backbone: pRSET
  Backbone size w/o insert (bp): 2863
  Total vector size (bp): 4429
  Vector type: Bacterial Expression, Synthetic Biology
Growth in bacteria
  Bacterial resistance: Ampicillin, 100 μg/mL
  Growth temperature: 37°C
  Growth strain: DH5alpha
  Copy number: High Copy
Gene/Insert
  Gene/Insert name: iGluSnFR3 v82 (alt names: 556dot82; iGluSnFR3 v82; GluSnFR3 v82)
  Species: Synthetic
  Insert size (bp): 1566
  Promoter: T7
  Tag / fusion protein: His tag, T7 leader, Xpress epitope (N terminal on insert)
  Cloning method: Restriction Enzyme; 5′ cloning site BamHI (not destroyed); 3′ cloning site EcoRI (not destroyed)
  Sequencing primers: 5′ TAATACGACTCACTATAGGG; 3′ GCTAGTTATTGCTCAGCGG
Terms and licenses: Academic/Nonprofit Terms; Industry Terms: Not Available to Industry
How to cite: pRSET iGluSnFR3 v82 was a gift from Kaspar Podgorski (Addgene plasmid # 175187 ; http://n2t.net/addgene:175187 ; RRID:Addgene_175187)
