>Addgene plasmid #175187 | pRSET iGluSnFR3 v82 | depositor partial sequence | sequence record 339803 | iGluSnFR3 v82 insert only
GGATCCGCCGCAGGCAGCACGCTGGACAAAATCGCCAAAAACGGTGTGATTGTCGTCGGTCACCGTGACT
CTTCAGTGCCTTTCTCTTATTACGACAGTCAGCACAAAGTGGTGGGTTACTCGCAGGAATACTCCAACGC
CATTGTTGAAGCAGTGAAAAAGAAACTCAACAAACCGGACTTGCAGGTAAAACTGATTCCGATTACTTCA
CAAAACCGTATTCCACTACTGCAAAACGGCACTTACGATTTTGAATGTGGTTCTACCACCAACAACGTCG
AACGCCAAAAACAGGCGGCTTTCTCTGACACTATTTTCGTGGTCGGTACGCGCCTGTTGACCAAAAAGGG
TGGCGATATCAAAGATTTTGCCAACCTGAAAGACAAAGCCGTAGTCGTCACTTCCGGCACTACCTCTGAA
GTTTTGCTCAACAAACTGAATGAAGAGCAAAAAATGAATATGCGCATCATCAGCGCCAAAGATCACGGTG
ACTCTTTCCGCACCCTGGAAAGCGGTCGTGCCGTTGCCTTTATGATGGATGACTCGCTGCTGGCCGGTGA
ACGTGCGAAAGCGAAGAAACCAGACGACTGGGAAATCGTCGGCAAGCCGCAGTCTCAGGAGGCCTACGGT
TGTATGTTGCGTAAAGATGATCCGCAGTTCAAAAAGCTGATGGATGACACCATCGCTCAGGTGCAGACCT
CCGGTGAAGCGGAAAAATGGTTTGATAAGTGGTTCAAAAATCCAATTCTGGTGAACCACATCGTCTATAT
CACCGCCGACAAGCAGAAGAACGGCATCAAGGCGAACTTCAAGATCCACCACAACGTGGAGGACGGCAGC
GTGCAGCTCGCCGACCACTACCAGCAGAACACCCCCATCGGCGACGGCCCCGTGCTGCTGCCCGACAACC
ACTACCTGAGCTATCAGTCCGTGCTGAGCAAAGACCCCAACGAGAAGCGCGATCACATGGTCCTGCTGGA
GTTCGTGACCGCCACCGGGAACTCTCTCGGCATGGACGAGCTGTACAAGGGCGGTACCGGAGGGAGCATG
AGCAAGGGCGAGGAGCTGTTCACCGGGGTGGTGCCCATCCTGGTCGAGCTGGACGGCGACGTAAACGGCC
ACAAGTTCAGCGTGCGCGGCGAGGGCGAGGGCGATGCCACCAACGGCAAGCTAACCCTGAAGCTCATCTG
CACCACCGGCAAGCTGCCCGTGCCCTGGCCCACCCTCGTGACCACCCTGGGCTACGGCGTGCAGTGCTTC
GCCCGCTACCCCGACCACATGAAGCAGCACGACTTCTTCAAGTCCGCCATGCCCGAAGGCTACGTCCAGG
AGCGCACCATCAGCTTCAAGGACGACGGAACCTACAAGACCCGCGCCGAGGTGAAGTTAGAGGGCGACAC
CCTGGTGAACCGCATCGAGCTAAAGGGCATCGACTTCAAGGAGGACGGCAACATCCTGGGGCACAAGCTG
GAGTACAACTTTAACAACCCCCTGAACATGAATTTCGAACTGTCAGACGAAATGAAAGCACTGTTCAAAG
AACCGAATGACAAGGCACTGAAATAA
